Addgene plasmid #188120: pMXS-IRES-BLAST flag-CAD T1348A
Purpose: Expresses C-terminal flag-tagged human CAD T1348A in mammalian cells
Depositing lab: Richard Possemato. Depositing organization: NYU Grossman School of Medicine. Publication: Allosteric regulation of CAD modulates de novo pyrimidine synthesis during the cell cycle. Shin J, Mir H, Khurram MA, Fujihara KM, Dynlacht BD, Cardozo TJ, Possemato R. Nat Metab. 2023 Feb 6. doi: 10.1038/s42255-023-00735-9. PubMed 36747088.
Backbone
  Vector backbone: pMXS-IRES-BLAST
  Backbone size w/o insert (bp): 5623
  Vector type: Mammalian Expression, Retroviral
  Selectable markers: Blasticidin
Growth in bacteria
  Bacterial resistance: Ampicillin, 100 μg/mL
  Growth temperature: 37°C
  Growth strain: NEB Stable
  Copy number: High Copy
Gene/Insert
  Gene/Insert name: CAD (alt name: carbamoyl-phosphate synthetase 2, aspartate transcarbamylase, and dihydroorotase)
  Species: H. sapiens (human)
  Insert size (bp): 6702
  Mutation: TCC -> AGT silent mutations at nt439-441 eliminating PAM site for sgRNA target sequence 5'-ATTGGGGTCCAAGAATGGCA-3' and A -> C mutation at nt4042 for Thr1348 -> Ala mutation of CAD
  Entrez Gene: CAD (a.k.a. CDG1Z, DEE50, EIEE50, GATD4)
  Tag / fusion protein: Flag tag (N terminal on insert)
  Cloning method: Gibson Cloning
  Sequencing primers: 5′ AGTAGACGGCATCGCAGCTTGGATA; 3′ CGGAATTTACGTAGCGGCCGC
Terms and licenses: Academic/Nonprofit Terms; Industry Terms: Not Available to Industry
How to cite: pMXS-IRES-BLAST flag-CAD T1348A was a gift from Richard Possemato (Addgene plasmid # 188120 ; http://n2t.net/addgene:188120 ; RRID:Addgene_188120)
