[The description below was written by a language model from this plasmid's Addgene catalogue record and pLannotate feature annotations shown in this document.]
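Description:
pMXS-IRES-BLAST flag-CAD T1348A is a Moloney murine leukemia virus-based retroviral expression vector for stable delivery of a mutant human CAD cDNA into mammalian cells. In bacteria it is maintained through a high-copy ColE1/pUC-type origin and an ampicillin resistance gene with its own bla promoter. The viral portion comprises a 5' LTR, the MMLV packaging signal (with a fragment annotated as MESV Ψ), a truncated gag segment lacking its start codon, a pol-derived region carrying the splice acceptor, and a 3' LTR. These elements allow the transcript to be packaged into retroviral particles when the missing viral proteins are supplied in trans. No separate internal promoter is annotated, so expression presumably comes from the 5' LTR.

The payload is a roughly 6.7 kb human CAD open reading frame, encoding the multifunctional enzyme that carries the glutamine amidotransferase, carbamoyl-phosphate synthetase, aspartate transcarbamylase and dihydroorotase activities of de novo pyrimidine synthesis. It carries a Thr1348-to-Ala substitution, plus silent changes that remove the PAM for a CAD-targeting sgRNA. The cDNA should therefore resist Cas9 cutting and can be used to re-express CAD in knockout cells. An EMCV IRES downstream of CAD drives translation of blasticidin S deaminase from the same transcript, linking blasticidin selection to insert expression.

The record is inconsistent about the Flag tag: the purpose line says C-terminal, while the tag field says N-terminal, and the feature table does not annotate the tag. The associated publication title concerns allosteric regulation of CAD during the cell cycle, suggesting use of this mutant to test the role of Thr1348.
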