Features (pLannotate 1.2.2; 14 found; start..end, strand, type, name):
     78..452     +  misc_feature   pol region: Moloney murine leukemia virus (MMLV) pol region containing the splice acceptor site
    481..7155    +  CDS            CAD: PYR1_HUMAN - Experimental evidence at protein level: Swiss-Prot protein existence level 1. This protein is a 'fusion' protein encoding four enzymatic activities of the pyrimidine pathway (GATase, CPSase, ATCase and DHOase). From Homo sapiens (Human).
   7348..7810    +  misc_feature   IRES: internal ribosome entry site (IRES) of the encephalomyocarditis virus (EMCV)
   7830..8219    +  CDS            BSD: blasticidin S deaminase; Aspergillus terreus BSD; confers resistance to blasticidin
   8268..8389    +  LTR            3' LTR (ΔU3) (fragment): self-inactivating 3' long terminal repeat (LTR) from Moloney murine leukemia virus
   8390..8859    +  LTR            LTR: long terminal repeat from Moloney murine leukemia virus
   8925..8977    -  CDS            lacI (fragment): lac repressor; lacI; The lac repressor binds to the lac operator to inhibit transcription in E. coli. This inhibition can be relieved by adding lactose or isopropyl-β-D-thiogalactopyranoside (IPTG).
   9160..9748    -  rep_origin     ori: high-copy-number ColE1/pMB1/pBR322/pUC origin of replication
   9912..10772   -  CDS            AmpR: β-lactamase; bla; confers resistance to ampicillin, carbenicillin, and related antibiotics
  10773..10877   -  promoter       AmpR promoter: bla
  10907..11500   +  LTR            LTR: long terminal repeat from Moloney murine leukemia virus
  11563..11762   +  misc_feature   MMLV Ψ: packaging signal of Moloney murine leukemia virus (MMLV)
  11814..11902   +  misc_feature   MESV Ψ (fragment): packaging signal of murine embryonic stem cell virus
  11979..68      +  CDS            gag (truncated) (across the origin): truncated Moloney murine leukemia virus (MMLV) gag gene lacking the start codon
>Addgene plasmid #188120 | pMXS-IRES-BLAST flag-CAD T1348A | addgene full sequence | sequence record 369031 | Addgene NGS Result
TTGAACCTCCTCGTTCGACCCCGCCTCGATCCTCCCTTTATCCAGCCCTCACTCCTTCTCTAGGCGCCCC
CATATGGCCATATGAGATCTTATATGGGGCACCCCCGCCCCTTGTAAACTTCCCTGACCCTGACATGACA
AGAGTTACTAACAGCCCCTCTCTCCAAGCTCACTTACAGGCTCTCTACTTAGTCCAGCACGAAGTCTGGA
GACCTCTGGCGGCAGCCTACCAAGAACAACTGGACCGACCGGTGGTACCTCACCCTTACCGAGTCGGCGA
CACAGTGTGGGTCCGCCGACACCAGACTAAGAACCTAGAACCTCGCTGGAAAGGACCTTACACAGTCCTG
CTGACCACCCCCACCGCCCTCAAAGTAGACGGCATCGCAGCTTGGATACACGCCGCCCACGTGAAGGCTG
CCGACCCCGGGGGTGGACCATCCTCTAGACTGCCGGATCTAGCTAGTTAATTAAGGATCCATGGCGGCCC
TAGTGTTGGAGGACGGGTCGGTCCTGCGGGGCCAGCCCTTTGGGGCCGCCGTGTCGACTGCCGGGGAAGT
GGTGTTTCAAACCGGCATGGTCGGCTACCCCGAGGCCCTCACTGATCCCTCCTACAAGGCACAGATCTTA
GTGCTCACCTATCCTCTGATCGGCAACTATGGCATCCCCCCAGATGAAATGGATGAGTTCGGTCTCTGCA
AGTGGTTTGAATCCTCGGGCATCCACGTAGCAGCACTGGTAGTGGGAGAGTGCTGTCCTACTCCCAGCCA
CTGGAGTGCCACCCGCACCCTGCATGAGTGGCTGCAGCAGCATGGCATCCCTGGCTTGCAAGGAGTAGAC
ACTCGGGAGCTGACCAAGAAGTTGCGGGAACAGGGGTCTCTGCTGGGGAAGCTGGTCCAGAATGGAACAG
AACCTTCAAGTCTGCCATTCTTGGACCCCAATGCCCGCCCCCTGGTACCAGAGGTCTCCATTAAGACTCC
ACGGGTATTCAATACAGGGGGTGCCCCTCGGATCCTTGCTTTGGACTGTGGCCTCAAGTATAATCAGATC
CGATGCCTCTGCCAGCGTGGGGCTGAGGTCACTGTGGTACCCTGGGACCATGCACTAGACAGCCAAGAGT
ATGAGGGTCTCTTCTTAAGTAATGGGCCTGGTGACCCTGCCTCCTATCCCAGTGTCGTATCCACACTGAG
CCGTGTTTTATCTGAGCCTAATCCCCGACCTGTCTTTGGGATCTGCCTGGGACACCAGCTATTGGCCTTA
GCCATTGGGGCCAAGACTTACAAGATGAGATATGGGAACCGAGGCCATAACCAGCCCTGCTTGTTGGTGG
GCTCTGGGCGCTGCTTTCTGACATCCCAGAACCATGGGTTTGCTGTGGAGACAGACTCACTGCCAGCAGA
CTGGGCTCCTCTCTTCACCAACGCCAATGATGGTTCCAATGAAGGCATTGTGCACAACAGCTTGCCTTTC
TTCAGTGTCCAGTTTCACCCAGAGCACCAAGCTGGCCCTTCAGATATGGAACTGCTTTTCGATATCTTTC
TGGAAACTGTGAAAGAGGCCACAGCTGGGAACCCTGGGGGCCAGACAGTTAGAGAGCGGCTGACTGAGCG
CCTCTGTCCCCCTGGGATTCCCACTCCCGGCTCTGGACTTCCACCACCACGAAAGGTTCTGATCCTGGGC
TCAGGGGGCCTCTCCATTGGCCAAGCTGGAGAATTTGACTACTCGGGCTCTCAGGCAATTAAGGCCCTGA
AGGAGGAAAACATCCAGACGTTGCTGATCAACCCCAATATTGCCACAGTGCAGACCTCCCAGGGGCTGGC
CGACAAGGTCTATTTTCTTCCCATAACACCTCATTATGTAACCCAGGTGATACGTAATGAACGCCCCGAT
GGTGTGTTACTGACTTTTGGGGGCCAGACTGCTCTGAACTGTGGTGTGGAGCTGACCAAGGCCGGGGTGC
TGGCTCGGTATGGGGTCCGGGTCCTGGGCACACCAGTGGAGACCATTGAGCTGACCGAGGATCGACGGGC
CTTTGCTGCCAGAATGGCAGAGATCGGAGAGCATGTGGCCCCGAGCGAGGCAGCAAATTCTCTTGAACAG
GCCCAGGCAGCCGCTGAACGGCTGGGGTACCCTGTGCTAGTGCGTGCAGCCTTTGCCCTGGGTGGCCTGG
GCTCTGGCTTTGCCTCTAACAGGGAGGAGCTCTCTGCTCTCGTGGCCCCAGCTTTTGCCCATACCAGCCA
AGTGCTAGTAGACAAGTCTCTGAAGGGATGGAAGGAGATTGAGTACGAGGTGGTGAGAGACGCCTATGGC
AACTGTGTCACGGTGTGTAACATGGAGAACTTGGACCCACTGGGCATCCACACTGGTGAGTCCATAGTGG
TGGCCCCTAGCCAGACACTGAATGACAGGGAGTATCAGCTCCTGAGGCAGACAGCTATCAAGGTGACCCA
GCACCTGGGAATTGTTGGGGAGTGCAATGTGCAGTATGCCTTGAACCCTGAGTCTGAGCAGTATTACATC
ATTGAAGTGAATGCCAGGCTCTCTCGCAGCTCTGCCCTGGCCAGTAAGGCCACAGGTTATCCACTGGCTT
ATGTGGCAGCCAAGCTAGCATTGGGCATCCCTTTGCCTGAGCTCAGGAACTCTGTGACAGGGGGTACAGC
AGCCTTTGAACCCAGCGTGGATTATTGTGTGGTGAAGATTCCTCGATGGGACCTTAGCAAGTTCCTGCGA
GTCAGCACAAAGATTGGGAGCTGCATGAAGAGCGTTGGTGAAGTCATGGGCATTGGGCGTTCATTTGAGG
AGGCCTTCCAGAAGGCCCTGCGCATGGTGGATGAGAACTGTGTGGGCTTTGATCACACAGTGAAACCAGT
CAGCGATATGGAGTTGGAGACTCCAACAGATAAGCGGATTTTTGTGGTGGCAGCTGCTTTGTGGGCTGGT
TATTCAGTGGACCGCCTGTATGAGCTCACACGCATCGACCGCTGGTTCCTGCACCGAATGAAGCGTATCA
TCGCACATGCCCAGCTGCTAGAACAACACCGTGGACAGCCTTTGCCGCCAGACCTGCTGCAACAGGCCAA
GTGTCTTGGCTTCTCAGACAAACAGATTGCCCTTGCAGTTCTGAGCACAGAGCTGGCTGTTCGCAAGCTG
CGTCAGGAACTGGGGATCTGTCCAGCAGTGAAACAGATTGACACAGTTGCAGCTGAGTGGCCAGCCCAGA
CAAATTACCTATACCTAACGTATTGGGGCACCACCCATGACCTCACCTTTCGAACACCTCATGTCCTAGT
CCTTGGCTCTGGCGTCTACCGTATTGGCTCTAGCGTTGAATTTGACTGGTGTGCTGTAGGCTGCATCCAG
CAGCTCCGAAAGATGGGATATAAGACCATCATGGTGAACTATAACCCAGAGACAGTCAGCACCGACTATG
ACATGTGTGATCGACTCTACTTTGATGAGATCTCTTTTGAGGTGGTGATGGACATCTATGAGCTCGAGAA
CCCTGAAGGTGTGATCCTATCCATGGGTGGACAGCTGCCCAACAACATGGCCATGGCGTTGCATCGGCAG
CAGTGCCGGGTGCTGGGCACCTCCCCTGAAGCCATTGACTCGGCTGAGAACCGTTTCAAGTTTTCCCGGC
TCCTTGACACCATTGGTATCAGCCAGCCTCAGTGGAGGGAGCTCAGTGACCTCGAGTCTGCTCGCCAATT
CTGCCAGACCGTGGGGTACCCCTGTGTGGTGCGCCCCTCCTATGTGCTGAGCGGTGCTGCTATGAATGTG
GCCTACACGGATGGAGACCTGGAGCGCTTCCTGAGCAGCGCAGCAGCCGTCTCCAAAGAGCATCCCGTGG
TCATCTCCAAGTTCATCCAGGAGGCTAAGGAGATTGACGTGGATGCCGTGGCCTCTGATGGTGTGGTGGC
AGCCATCGCCATCTCTGAGCATGTGGAGAATGCAGGTGTGCATTCAGGTGATGCGACGCTGGTGACCCCC
CCACAAGATATCACTGCCAAAACCCTGGAGCGGATCAAAGCCATTGTGCATGCTGTGGGCCAGGAGCTAC
AGGTCACAGGACCCTTCAATCTGCAGCTCATTGCCAAGGATGACCAGCTGAAAGTTATTGAATGCAACGT
ACGTGTCTCTCGCTCCTTCCCCTTCGTTTCCAAGACACTGGGTGTGGACCTAGTAGCCTTGGCCACGCGG
GTCATCATGGGGGAAGAAGTGGAACCTGTGGGGCTAATGACTGGTTCTGGAGTTGTGGGAGTAAAGGTGC
CTCAGTTCTCCTTCTCCCGCTTGGCGGGTGCTGACGTGGTGTTGGGTGTGGAAATGACCAGTACTGGGGA
GGTGGCCGGCTTTGGGGAGAGCCGCTGTGAGGCATACCTCAAGGCCATGCTAAGCACTGGCTTTAAGATC
CCCAAGAAGAATATCCTGCTGACCATTGGCAGCTATAAGAACAAAAGCGAGCTGCTCCCAACTGTGCGGC
TACTGGAGAGCCTGGGCTACAGCCTCTATGCCAGTCTCGGCGCAGCTGACTTCTACACTGAGCATGGCGT
CAAGGTAACAGCTGTGGACTGGCACTTTGAGGAGGCTGTGGATGGTGAGTGCCCACCACAGCGGAGCATC
CTGGAGCAGCTAGCTGAGAAAAACTTTGAGCTGGTGATTAACCTGTCAATGCGTGGAGCTGGGGGCCGGC
GTCTCTCTTCCTTTGTCACCAAGGGCTACCGCACCCGACGCTTGGCCGCTGACTTCTCCGTGCCCCTAAT
CATCGATATCAAGTGCACCAAACTCTTTGTGGAGGCCCTAGGCCAGATCGGGCCAGCCCCTCCTTTGAAG
GTGCATGTTGACTGTATGACCTCCCAAAAGCTTGTGCGACTGCCGGGATTGATTGATGTCCATGTGCACC
TGCGGGAACCAGGTGGGACACATAAGGAGGACTTTGCTTCAGGCACAGCCGCTGCCCTGGCTGGGGGTAT
CACCATGGTGTGTGCCATGCCTAATACCCGGCCCCCCATCATTGACGCCCCTGCTCTGGCCCTGGCCCAG
AAGCTGGCAGAGGCTGGCGCCCGGTGCGACTTTGCGCTATTCCTTGGGGCCTCGTCTGAAAATGCAGGAA
CCTTGGGCACCGTGGCCGGGTCTGCAGCCGGGCTGAAGCTTTACCTCAATGAGACCTTCTCTGAGCTGCG
GCTGGACAGCGTGGTCCAGTGGATGGAGCATTTCGAGACATGGCCCTCCCACCTCCCCATTGTGGCTCAC
GCGGAGCAGCAAACCGTGGCTGCTGTCCTCATGGTGGCTCAGCTCACTCAGCGCTCAGTGCACATATGTC
ACGTGGCACGGAAGGAGGAGATCCTGCTAATTAAAGCTGCAAAGGCACGGGGCTTGCCAGTGACCTGCGA
GGTGGCTCCCCACCACCTGTTCCTAAGCCATGATGACCTGGAGCGCCTGGGGCCTGGGAAGGGGGAGGTC
CGGCCTGAGCTTGGCTCCCGCCAGGATGTGGAAGCCCTGTGGGAGAACATGGCTGTCATCGACTGCTTTG
CCTCAGACCATGCTCCCCATACCTTGGAGGAGAAGTGTGGGTCCAGGCCCCCACCTGGGTTCCCAGGGTT
AGAGACCATGCTGCCACTACTCCTGACGGCTGTAAGCGAGGGCCGGCTCAGCCTGGACGACCTGCTGCAG
CGATTGCACCACAATCCTCGGCGCATCTTTCACCTGCCTCCGCAGGAGGACACCTATGTGGAGGTGGATC
TGGAGCATGAGTGGACAATTCCCAGCCACATGCCCTTCTCCAAGGCCCACTGGACACCTTTTGAAGGGCA
GAAAGTGAAGGGCACCGTCCGCCGTGTGGTCCTGCGAGGGGAGGTTGCCTATATCGATGGGCAGGTTCTG
GTACCCCCGGGCTATGGACAGGATGTACGGAAGTGGCCACAGGGGGCTGTTCCTCAGCTCCCACCCTCAG
CCCCTGCCACTAGTGAGATGACCACGACACCTGAAAGACCCCGCCGTGGCATCCCAGGGCTTCCTGATGG
CCGCTTCCATCTGCCGCCCCGAATCCATCGAGCCTCCGACCCAGGTTTGCCAGCTGAGGAGCCAAAGGAG
AAGTCCTCTCGGAAGGTAGCCGAGCCAGAGCTGATGGGAACCCCTGATGGCACCTGCTACCCTCCACCAC
CAGTACCGAGACAGGCATCTCCCCAGAACCTGGGGACCCCTGGCTTGCTGCACCCCCAGACCTCACCCCT
GCTGCACTCATTAGTGGGCCAACATATCCTGTCCGTCCAGCAGTTCACCAAGGATCAGATGTCTCACCTG
TTCAATGTGGCACACACACTGCGTATGATGGTGCAGAAGGAGCGGAGCCTCGACATCCTGAAGGGGAAGG
TCATGGCCTCCATGTTCTATGAAGTGAGCACACGGACCAGCAGCTCCTTTGCAGCAGCCATGGCCCGGCT
GGGAGGTGCTGTGCTCAGCTTCTCGGAAGCCACATCGTCCGTCCAGAAGGGCGAATCCCTGGCTGACTCC
GTGCAGACCATGAGCTGCTATGCCGACGTCGTCGTGCTCCGGCACCCCCAGCCTGGAGCAGTGGAGCTGG
CCGCCAAGCACTGCCGGAGGCCAGTGATCAATGCTGGGGATGGGGTCGGAGAGCACCCCACCCAGGCCCT
GCTGGACATCTTCACCATCCGTGAGGAGCTGGGAACTGTCAATGGCATGACGATCACGATGGTGGGTGAC
CTGAAGCACGGACGCACAGTACATTCCCTGGCCTGCCTGCTCACCCAGTATCGTGTCAGCCTGCGCTACG
TGGCACCTCCCAGCCTGCGCATGCCACCCACTGTGCGGGCCTTCGTGGCCTCCCGCGGCACCAAGCAGGA
GGAATTCGAGAGCATTGAGGAGGCGCTGCCTGACACTGATGTGCTCTACATGACTCGAATCCAGAAGGAA
CGATTTGGCTCTACCCAGGAGTACGAAGCTTGCTTTGGTCAGTTCATCCTCACTCCCCACATCATGACCC
GGGCCAAGAAGAAGATGGTGGTGATGCACCCGATGCCCCGTGTCAACGAGATAAGCGTGGAAGTGGACTC
GGATCCCCGCGCAGCCTACTTCCGCCAGGCTGAGAACGGCATGTACATCCGCATGGCTCTGTTAGCCACC
GTGCTGGGCCGTTTCGACTACAAAGACGATGACGACAAGTAGGAATTCCTGCAGGCCTCGAGGGCCGGCG
CGCCGCGGCCGCTACGTAAATTCCGCCCCCCCCCCCYCCCCCCCCCCTAACGTTACTGGCCGAAGCCGCT
TGGAATAAGGCCGGTGTGCGTTTGTCTATATGTTATTTTCCACCATATTGCCGTCTTTTGGCAATGTGAG
GGCCCGGAAACCTGGCCCTGTCTTCTTGACGAGCATTCCTAGGGGTCTTTCCCCTCTCGCCAAAGGAATG
CAAGGTCTGTTGAATGTCGTGAAGGAAGCAGTTCCTCTGGAAGCTTCTTGAAGACAAACAACGTCTGTAG
CGACCCTTTGCAGGCAGCGGAACCCCCCACCTGGCGACAGGTGCCTCTGCGGCCAAAAGCCACGTGTATA
AGATACACCTGCAAAGGCGGCACAACCCCAGTGCCACGTTGTGAGTTGGATAGTTGTGGAAAGAGTCAAA
TGGCTCTCCTCAAGCGTATTCAACAAGGGGCTGAAGGATGCCCAGAAGGTACCCCATTGTATGGGATCTG
ATCTGGGGCCTCGGTGCACATGCTTTACATGTGTTTAGTCGAGGTTAAAAAAACGTCTAGGCCCCCCGAA
CCACGGGGACGTGGTTTTCCTTTGAAAAACACGATGATAATATGGCCACAACCATGGTTCCTTTGTCTCA
AGAAGAATCCACCCTCATTGAAAGAGCAACGGCTACAATCAACAGCATCCCCATCTCTGAAGACTACAGC
GTCGCCAGCGCAGCTCTCTCTAGCGACGGCCGCATCTTCACTGGTGTCAATGTATATCATTTTACTGGGG
GACCTTGTGCAGAACTCGTGGTGCTGGGCACTGCTGCTGCTGCGGCAGCTGGCAACCTGACTTGTATCGT
CGCGATCGGAAATGAGAACAGGGGCATCTTGAGCCCCTGCGGACGGTGCCGACAGGTGCTTCTCGATCTG
CATCCTGGGATCAAAGCCATAGTGAAGGACAGTGATGGACAGCCGACGGCAGTTGGGATTCGTGAATTGC
TGCCCTCTGGTTATGTGTGGGAGGGCTAAGTCGACGATAAAATAAAAGATTTTATTTAGTCTCCAGAAAA
AGGGGGGAATGAAAGACCCCACCTGTAGGTTTGGCAAGCTAGCTTAAGTAACGCCATTTTGCAAGGCATG
GAAAAATACATAACTGAGAATAGAGAAGTTCAGATCAAGGTCAGGAACAGATGGAACAGCTGAATATGGG
CCAAACAGGATATCTGTGGTAAGCAGTTCCTGCCCCGGCTCAGGGCCAAGAACAGATGGAACAGCTGAAT
ATGGGCCAAACAGGATATCTGTGGTAAGCAGTTCCTGCCCCGGCTCAGGGCCAAGAACAGATGGTCCCCA
GATGCGGTCCAGCCCTCAGCAGTTTCTAGAGAACCATCAGATGTTTCCAGGGTGCCCCAAGGACCTGAAA
TGACCCTGTGCCTTATTTGAACTAACCAATCAGTTCGCTTCTCGCTTCTGTTCGCGCGCTTCTGCTCCCC
GAGCTCAATAAAAGAGCCCACAACCCCTCACTCGGGGCGCCAGTCCTCCGATTGACTGAGTCGCCCGGGT
ACCCGTGTATCCAATAAACCCTCTTGCAGTTGCATCCGACTTGTGGTCTCGCTGTTCCTTGGGAGGGTCT
CCTCTGAGTGATTGACTACCCGTCAGCGGGGGTCTTTCACATGCAGCATGTATCAAAATTAATTTGGTTT
TTTTTCTTAAGTATTTACATTAAATGGCCATAGTTGCATTAATGAATCGGCCAACGCGCGGGGAGAGGCG
GTTTGCGTATTGGGCGCTCTTCCGCTTCCTCGCTCACTGACTCGCTGCGCTCGGTCGTTCGGCTGCGGCG
AGCGGTATCAGCTCACTCAAAGGCGGTAATACGGTTATCCACAGAATCAGGGGATAACGCAGGAAAGAAC
ATGTGAGCAAAAGGCCAGCAAAAGGCCAGGAACCGTAAAAAGGCCGCGTTGCTGGCGTTTTTCCATAGGC
TCCGCCCCCCTGACGAGCATCACAAAAATCGACGCTCAAGTCAGAGGTGGCGAAACCCGACAGGACTATA
AAGATACCAGGCGTTTCCCCCTGGAAGCTCCCTCGTGCGCTCTCCTGTTCCGACCCTGCCGCTTACCGGA
TACCTGTCCGCCTTTCTCCCTTCGGGAAGCGTGGCGCTTTCTCATAGCTCACGCTGTAGGTATCTCAGTT
CGGTGTAGGTCGTTCGCTCCAAGCTGGGCTGTGTGCACGAACCCCCCGTTCAGCCCGACCGCTGCGCCTT
ATCCGGTAACTATCGTCTTGAGTCCAACCCGGTAAGACACGACTTATCGCCACTGGCAGCAGCCACTGGT
AACAGGATTAGCAGAGCGAGGTATGTAGGCGGTGCTACAGAGTTCTTGAAGTGGTGGCCTAACTACGGCT
ACACTAGAAGAACAGTATTTGGTATCTGCGCTCTGCTGAAGCCAGTTACCTTCGGAAAAAGAGTTGGTAG
CTCTTGATCCGGCAAACAAACCACCGCTGGTAGCGGTGGTTTTTTTGTTTGCAAGCAGCAGATTACGCGC
AGAAAAAAAGGATCTCAAGAAGATCCTTTGATCTTTTCTACGGGGTCTGACGCTCAGTGGAACGAAAACT
CACGTTAAGGGATTTTGGTCATGAGATTATCAAAAAGGATCTTCACCTAGATCCTTTTGCGGCCGGCCGC
AAATCAATCTAAAGTATATATGAGTAAACTTGGTCTGACAGTTACCAATGCTTAATCAGTGAGGCACCTA
TCTCAGCGATCTGTCTATTTCGTTCATCCATAGTTGCCTGACTCCCCGTCGTGTAGATAACTACGATACG
GGAGGGCTTACCATCTGGCCCCAGTGCTGCAATGATACCGCGAGACCCACGCTCACCGGCTCCAGATTTA
TCAGCAATAAACCAGCCAGCCGGAAGGGCCGAGCGCAGAAGTGGTCCTGCAACTTTATCCGCCTCCATCC
AGTCTATTAATTGTTGCCGGGAAGCTAGAGTAAGTAGTTCGCCAGTTAATAGTTTGCGCAACGTTGTTGC
CATTGCTACAGGCATCGTGGTGTCACGCTCGTCGTTTGGTATGGCTTCATTCAGCTCCGGTTCCCAACGA
TCAAGGCGAGTTACATGATCCCCCATGTTGTGCAAAAAAGCGGTTAGCTCCTTCGGTCCTCCGATCGTTG
TCAGAAGTAAGTTGGCCGCAGTGTTATCACTCATGGTTATGGCAGCACTGCATAATTCTCTTACTGTCAT
GCCATCCGTAAGATGCTTTTCTGTGACTGGTGAGTACTCAACCAAGTCATTCTGAGAATAGTGTATGCGG
CGACCGAGTTGCTCTTGCCCGGCGTCAATACGGGATAATACCGCGCCACATAGCAGAACTTTAAAAGTGC
TCATCATTGGAAAACGTTCTTCGGGGCGAAAACTCTCAAGGATCTTACCGCTGTTGAGATCCAGTTCGAT
GTAACCCACTCGTGCACCCAACTGATCTTCAGCATCTTTTACTTTCACCAGCGTTTCTGGGTGAGCAAAA
ACAGGAAGGCAAAATGCCGCAAAAAAGGGAATAAGGGCGACACGGAAATGTTGAATACTCATACTCTTCC
TTTTTCAATATTATTGAAGCATTTATCAGGGTTATTGTCTCATGAGCGGATACATATTTGAATGTATTTA
GAAAAATAAACAAATAGGGGTTCCGCGCACATTTCCCCGAAAAGTGCCACCTGCATAATGAAAGACCCCA
CCTGTAGGTTTGGCAAGCTAGCTTAAGTAACGCCATTTTGCAAGGCATGGAAAAATACATAACTGAGAAT
AGAAAAGTTCAGATCAAGGTCAGGAACAGATGGAACAGCTGAATATGGGCCAAACAGGATATCTGTGGTA
AGCAGTTCCTGCCCCGGCTCAGGGCCAAGAACAGATGGAACAGCTGAATATGGGCCAAACAGGATATCTG
TGGTAAGCAGTTCCTGCCCCGGCTCAGGGCCAAGAACAGATGGTCCCCAGATGCGGTCCAGCCCTCAGCA
GTTTCTAGAGAACCATCAGATGTTTCCAGGGTGCCCCAAGGACCTGAAATGACCCTGTGCCTTATTTGAA
CTAACCAATCAGTTCGCTTCTCGCTTCTGTTCGCGCGCTTCTGCTCCCCGAGCTCAATAAAAGAGCCCAC
AACCCCTCACTCGGCGCGCCAGTCCTCCGATTGACTGAGTCGCCCGGGTACCCGTGTATCCAATAAACCC
TCTTGCAGTTGCATCCGACTTGTGGTCTCGCTGTTCCTTGGGAGGGTCTCCTCTGAGTGATTGACTACCC
GTCAGCGGGGGTCTTTCATTTGGGGGCTCGTCCGGGATCGGGAGACCCCTGCCCAGGGACCACCGACCCA
CCACCGGGAGGTAAGCTGGCCAGCAACTTATCTGTGTCTGTCCGATTGTCTAGTGTCTATGACTGATTTT
ATGCGCCTGCGTCGGTACTAGTTAGCTAACTAGCTCTGTATCTGGCGGACCCGTGGTGGAACTGACGAGT
TCGGAACACCCGGCCGCAACCCTGGGAGACGTCCCAGGGACTTCGGGGGCCGTTTTTGTGGCCCGACCTG
AGTCCAAAAATCCCGATCGTTTTGGACTCTTTGGTGCACCCCCCTAATAGGAGGGATATGTGGTTCTGGT
AGGAGACGAGAACCTAAAACAGTTCCCGCCTCCGTCTGAATTTTTGCTTTCGGTTTGGGACCGAAGCCGC
GCCGCGCGTCTTGTCTGCTGCAGCATCGTTCTGTGTTGTCTCTGTCTGACTGTGTTTCTGTATTTGTCTG
AAAATTAGGGCCAGACTGTTACCACTCCCTTAAGTTTGACCTTAGGTCACTGGAAAGATGTCGAGCGGAT
CGCTCACAACCAGTCGGTAGATGTCAAGAAGAGACGTTGGGTTACCTTCTGCTCTGCAGAATGGCCAACC
TTTAACGTCGGATGGCCGCGAGACGGCACCTTTAACCGAGACCTCATCACCCAGGTTAAGATCAAGGTCT
TTTCACCTGGCCCGCATGGACACCCAGACCAGGTCCCCTACATCGTGACCTGGGAAGCCTTGGCTTTTGA
CCCCCCTCCCTGGGTCAAGCCCTTTGTACACCCTAAGCCTCCGCCTCCTCTTCCTCCATCCGCCCCGTCT
CTCCCCC
